Addgene plasmid #235193: pTetON-rHUH_Y96F
Purpose: To express catalytic inactivated rHUH protein with Y96F mutation in mammalian cells
Depositing lab: Alice Ting. Depositing organization: Stanford University. Publication: Directed evolution of a sequence-specific covalent protein tag for RNA labeling. Huang R, Ting AY. Proc Natl Acad Sci U S A. 2025 Mar 4;122(9):e2422085122. doi: 10.1073/pnas.2422085122. Epub 2025 Feb 26. PubMed 40009639.
Backbone
  Vector backbone: pTetON
  Vector type: Mammalian Expression
  Selectable markers: Puromycin
Growth in bacteria
  Bacterial resistance: Ampicillin, 100 μg/mL
  Growth temperature: 37°C
  Growth strain: DH5alpha
  Copy number: Unknown
Gene/Insert
  Gene/Insert name: rHUH_Y96F
Terms and licenses: Academic/Nonprofit Terms; Industry Terms: Not Available to Industry
How to cite: pTetON-rHUH_Y96F was a gift from Alice Ting (Addgene plasmid # 235193 ; http://n2t.net/addgene:235193 ; RRID:Addgene_235193)
