[The description below was written by a language model from this plasmid's Addgene catalogue record and pLannotate feature annotations shown in this document.]
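Description:
pTetON-rHUH_Y96F is an 8,030-nt mammalian expression plasmid built on a pTetON backbone for doxycycline-inducible expression of a catalytically inactive rHUH protein. It is propagated in E. coli through a high-copy ColE1/pUC-type origin with ampicillin selection (AmpR under its bla promoter). It also carries an f1 origin and remnants of a lacZα/lac promoter cloning region. Short fragments annotated as lambda phage portal protein B flank the mammalian cassettes and look like leftover backbone or stuffer sequence, though the record does not explain them.

The payload is an all-in-one Tet-On arrangement. A TRE3G promoter drives the insert, which the annotation matches to a fragment of the porcine circovirus 2 Rep protein. Rep is an HUH-type endonuclease that nicks a specific nucleic acid sequence and becomes covalently joined to it through a tyrosyl ester. The Y96F substitution is described as inactivating catalysis, presumably by removing the tyrosine hydroxyl needed for that linkage. The coding region is followed by a Myc epitope tag for detection and an HSV TK polyadenylation signal.

A second, constitutive cassette uses the EF-1α core promoter with an HTLV-1 5' LTR fragment to express an rtTA3-type reverse tetracycline transactivator (with VP16-derived activation repeats), followed by the puromycin resistance gene. The element linking these two coding regions is not annotated. The cassette ends with a short WPRE fragment and an SV40 poly(A) signal.

Puromycin allows selection of transfected mammalian cells, and doxycycline switches on the insert. The associated work concerns an evolved covalent protein tag for RNA labeling, so this mutant most likely serves as a negative control for the active rHUH tag.
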