Features (pLannotate 1.2.2; 24 found; start..end, strand, type, name):
      1..105     -  promoter       AmpR promoter: bla
    158..586     -  rep_origin     f1 ori (sequence partly withheld): f1 bacteriophage origin of replication; arrow indicates direction of (+) strand synthesis
    591..746     -  CDS            lacZα (fragment): LacZα fragment of β-galactosidase; lacZ fragment
    748..867     +  CDS            B (fragment): PORTL_LAMBD - Experimental evidence at protein level: Swiss-Prot protein existence level 1. Forms the portal vertex of the capsid (PubMed:6228056, PubMed:6232391). This portal plays critical roles in head assembly, genome packaging, neck/tail attachment, and genome ejection (Probable). The portal protein multimerizes as a single ring-shaped homododecamer arranged around a central channel (PubMed:6232391). Binds to the terminase subunits to form the packaging machine (PubMed:7799432). From Escherichia phage lambda (Bacteriophage lambda).
   1385..1763    +  promoter       TRE3G promoter: 3rd-generation Tet-responsive promoter that can be activated by binding of Tet-On® 3G
   1901..2245    +  CDS            Rep (fragment): REP_PCV2 - Experimental evidence at protein level: Swiss-Prot protein existence level 1. Essential for the replication of viral ssDNA. The closed circular ssDNA genome is first converted to a superhelical dsDNA. Rep and/or Rep' binds a specific hairpin at the genome origin of replication. Introduces an endonucleolytic nick within the conserved sequence 5'-AGTATTAC-3' in the intergenic region of the genome, thereby initiating the rolling circle replication (RCR). Following cleavage, binds covalently to the 5'-phosphate of DNA as a tyrosyl ester. The cleavage gives rise to a free 3'-OH that serv
   2255..2281    +  CDS            Myc (fragment): Myc (human c-Myc proto-oncogene) epitope tag
   2365..2413    +  polyA_signal   HSV TK poly(A) signal: herpes simplex virus thymidine kinase polyadenylation signal (Cole and Stacy, 1985)
   2504..2520    -  polyA_signal   bGH poly(A) signal (fragment): bovine growth hormone polyadenylation signal
   2644..2855    +  promoter       EF-1α core promoter: core promoter for human elongation factor EF-1α
   2868..3136    +  LTR            5' LTR (truncated): truncated 5' long terminal repeat (LTR) from human T-cell leukemia virus (HTLV) type 1
   3170..3867    +  CDS            rtTA3 (fragment): reverse tetracycline transactivator 3 activates expression from Tet-responsive promoters in the presence of doxycycline
   3797..3907    +  CDS            VP48: 3 tandem repeats of the minimal activation domain of herpes simplex virus VP16 (Cheng et al., 2013)
   3968..4567    +  CDS            PuroR: puromycin N-acetyltransferase; pac from Streptomyces alboniger; confers resistance to puromycin
   4568..4595    +  misc_feature   WPRE (fragment): woodchuck hepatitis virus posttranscriptional regulatory element
   4600..4721    +  polyA_signal   SV40 poly(A) signal: SV40 polyadenylation signal
   4739..4831    +  ncRNA          G-CSF SLDE: Accession: RF00183 - G-CSF factor stem-loop destabilising element (SLDE)
   5528..5995    +  CDS            B (fragment): PORTL_LAMBD - Experimental evidence at protein level: Swiss-Prot protein existence level 1. Forms the portal vertex of the capsid (PubMed:6228056, PubMed:6232391). This portal plays critical roles in head assembly, genome packaging, neck/tail attachment, and genome ejection (Probable). The portal protein multimerizes as a single ring-shaped homododecamer arranged around a central channel (PubMed:6232391). Binds to the terminase subunits to form the packaging machine (PubMed:7799432). From Escherichia phage lambda (Bacteriophage lambda).
   6033..6049    -  protein_bind   lac operator: The lac repressor binds to the lac operator to inhibit transcription in E. coli. This inhibition can be relieved by adding lactose or isopropyl-β-D-thiogalactopyranoside (IPTG). lac repressor encoded by lacI
   6057..6087    -  promoter       lac promoter: promoter for the E. coli lac operon
   6102..6123    -  protein_bind   CAP binding site: CAP binding activates transcription in the presence of cAMP. E. coli catabolite activator protein
   6136..6228    -  CDS            lacI (fragment): lac repressor; lacI; The lac repressor binds to the lac operator to inhibit transcription in E. coli. This inhibition can be relieved by adding lactose or isopropyl-β-D-thiogalactopyranoside (IPTG).
   6411..6999    -  rep_origin     ori: high-copy-number ColE1/pMB1/pBR322/pUC origin of replication
   7170..8030    -  CDS            AmpR: β-lactamase; bla; confers resistance to ampicillin, carbenicillin, and related antibiotics
>Addgene plasmid #235193 | pTetON-rHUH_Y96F | addgene full sequence | sequence record 472168 | Addgene NGS Result
ACTCTTCCTTTTTCAATATTATTGAAGCATTTATCAGGGTTATTGTCTCATGAGCGGATACATATTTGAA
TGTATTTAGAAAAATAAACAAATAGGGGTTCCGCGCACATTTCCCCGAAAAGTGCCACCTAAATTGTAAG
CGTTAATATTTTGTTAAAATTCGCGTTAAATTTTTGTTAAATCAGCTCATTTTTTAACCAATAGGCCGAA
ATCGGCAAAATCCCTTATAAATCAAAAGAATAGACCGAGATAGGGT
[37 nt withheld, positions 257-293]
AAAGAACGTGGACTCCAACGTCAAAGG
[49 nt withheld, positions 321-369]
T
[91 nt withheld, positions 371-461]
G
[124 nt withheld, positions 463-586]
CCCATTCGCCATTCAGGCTGCGCAACTGTTGGGAAGGGCGATCGGTGCGGGCCTCTTCGCTATTACGCCA
GCTGGCGAAAGGGGGATGTGCTGCAAGGCGATTAAGTTGGGTAACGCCAGGGTTTTCCCAGTCACGACGT
TGTAAAACGACGGCCAGTGAGCGCGCCTCGTTCATTCACGTTTTTGAACCCGTGGAGGACGGGCAGACTC
GCGGTGCAAATGTGTTTTACAGCGTGATGGAGCAGATGAAGATGCTCGACACGCTGCAGAACACGCAGCT
AGATTAACCCTAGAAAGATAATCATATTGTGACGTACGTTAAAGATAATCATGTGTAAAATTGACGCATG
TGTTTTATCGGTCTGTATATCGAGGTTTATTTATTAATTTGAATAGATATTAAGTTTTATTATATTTACA
CTTACATACTAATAATAAATTCAACAAACAATTTATTTATGTTTATTTATTTATTAAAAAAAACAAAAAC
TCAAAATTTCTTCTATAAAGTAACAAAACTTTTATGAGGGACAGCCCCCCCCCAAAGCCCCCAGGGATGT
AATTACGTCCCTCCCCCGCTAGGGGGCAGCAGCGAGCCGCCCGGGGCTCCGCTCCGGTCCGGCGCTCCCC
CCGCATCCCCGAGCCGGCAGCGTGCGGGGACAGCCCGGGCACGGGGAAGGTGGCACGGGATCGCTTTCCT
CTGAACGCTTCTCGCTGCTCTTTGAGCCTGCAGACACCTGGGGGGATACGGGGAAAAGGCCTCCACGGCC
ACTAGTCTTTCGTCTTCAAGAATTCCTCGAGTTTACTCCCTATCAGTGATAGAGAACGTATGAAGAGTTT
ACTCCCTATCAGTGATAGAGAACGTATGCAGACTTTACTCCCTATCAGTGATAGAGAACGTATAAGGAGT
TTACTCCCTATCAGTGATAGAGAACGTATGACCAGTTTACTCCCTATCAGTGATAGAGAACGTATCTACA
GTTTACTCCCTATCAGTGATAGAGAACGTATATCCAGTTTACTCCCTATCAGTGATAGAGAACGTATAAG
CTTTAGGCGTGTACGGTGGGCGCCTATAAAAGCAGAGCTCGTTTAGTGAACCGTCAGATCGCCTGGAGCA
ATTCCACAACACTTTTGTCTTATACCAACTTTCCGTACCACTTCCTACCCTCGTAAAGGTCTAGAGGCGG
CCGCATGTACCCATACGACGTTCCAGACTACGCTCTGCAGGAGAACTTGTACTTTCAAGGTCTGCAGGCT
AGTGGTGGAGGAGGCTCTGGTGGAGGCGGTAGCGGAGGCGGAGGGTCGGCTAGCCCGTCAAAGAAAAACT
GGCGCAGTGGGCCGCAGCCCCACAAGCGATGGGTGTTCACGCTGCACCATCCGTCTGAGGACGACCGCAA
GAAAATTAGGGATCTTCCCATTTCCCTGTTCGATTACTTCATAGTTGGCGAAGAAGGTAATGAGGAGGGA
CGCACACCTCACCTTCAAGGATTCGCAAACTTCGCAAAGAAACAGACATTTCACAAGGTGAAGTGGTATT
TGGGTGCCCGGTGTTGGATAGAGGAGGCCAGGGGGACAGACCAACAAAATAAAGCATTTTGCAGTAAAGA
GGGAAACCTCCTCAGGGAGTGCGGCGCTCCACGATCTCAAGGCCGGCGTGGATCCGAACAAAAGCTTATT
TCTGAAGAGGACTTGTAAACCGGTTAGTAATGAGTTTAAACGGGGGAGGCTAACTGAAACACGGAAGGAG
ACAATACCGGAAGGAACCCGCGCTATGACGGCAATAAAAAGACAGAATAAAACGCACGGGTGTTGGGTCG
TTTGTTCATAAACGCGGGGTTCGGTCCCAGGGCTGGCACTCTGTCGATACCCCACCGAGACCCCATTGGG
GCCAATACGCCCGCGTTTCTTCCTTTTCCCCACCCCACCCCCCAAGTTCGGGTGAAGGCCCAGGGCTCGC
AGCCAACGTCGGGGCGGCAGGCCCTGCCATAGCAGATCTGCGAAATCGGATCCAGCTGAATCTAAGTGGA
TCTGCGATCGCTCCGGTGCCCGTCAGTGGGCAGAGCGCACATCGCCCACAGTCCCCGAGAAGTTGGGGGG
AGGGGTCGGCAATTGAACGGGTGCCTAGAGAAGGTGGCGCGGGGTAAACTGGGAAAGTGATGTCGTGTAC
TGGCTCCGCCTTTTTCCCGAGGGTGGGGGAGAACCGTATATAAGTGCAGTAGTCGCCGTGAACGTTCTTT
TTCGCAACGGGTTTGCCGCCAGAACACAGCTGAAGCTTCGAGGGGCTCGCATCTCTCCTTCACGCGCCCG
CCGCCCTACCTGAGGCCGCCATCCACGCCGGTTGAGTCGCGTTCTGCCGCCTCCCGCCTGTGGTGCCTCC
TGAACTGCGTCCGCCGTCTAGGTAAGTTTAAAGCTCAGGTCGAGACCGGGCCTTTGTCCGGCGCTCCCTT
GGAGCCTACCTAGACTCAGCCGGCTCTCCACGCTTTGCCTGACCCTGCTTGCTCAACTCTACGTCTTTGT
TTCGTTTTCTGTTCTGCGCCGTTACAGATCTAAGCTGTGACCGGCGCCTACTCTAGAGCCGCCATGTCTA
GACTGGACAAGAGCAAAGTCATAAACTCTGCTCTGGAATTACTCAATGGAGTCGGTATCGAAGGCCTGAC
GACAAGGAAACTCGCTCAAAAGCTGGGAGTTGAGCAGCCTACCCTGTACTGGCACGTGAAGAACAAGCGG
GCCCTGCTCGATGCCCTGCCAATCGAGATGCTGGACAGGCATCATACCCACTCCTGCCCCCTGGAAGGCG
AGTCATGGCAAGACTTTCTGCGGAACAACGCCAAGTCATACCGCTGTGCTCTCCTCTCACATCGCGACGG
GGCTAAAGTGCATCTCGGCACCCGCCCAACAGAGAAACAGTACGAAACCCTGGAAAATCAGCTCGCGTTC
CTGTGTCAGCAAGGCTTCTCCCTGGAGAACGCACTGTACGCTCTGTCCGCCGTGGGCCACTTTACACTGG
GCTGCGTATTGGAGGAACAGGAGCATCAAGTAGCAAAAGAGGAAAGAGAGACACCTACCACCGATTCTAT
GCCCCCACTTCTGAAACAAGCAATTGAGCTGTTCGACCGGCAGGGAGCCGAACCTGCCTTCCTTTTCGGC
CTGGAACTAATCATATGTGGCCTGGAGAAACAGCTAAAGTGCGAAAGCGGCGGGCCGACCGACGCCCTTG
ACGATTTTGACTTAGACATGCTCCCAGCCGATGCCCTTGACGACTTTGACCTTGATATGCTGCCTGCTGA
CGCTCTTGACGATTTTGACCTTGACATGCTCCCCGGGGAGGGCAGAGGAAGTCTTCTAACATGCGGTGAC
GTGGAGGAGAATCCCGGCCCTATGACCGAGTACAAGCCCACGGTGCGCCTCGCCACCCGCGACGACGTCC
CCAGGGCCGTACGCACCCTCGCCGCCGCGTTCGCCGACTACCCCGCCACGCGCCACACCGTCGATCCGGA
CCGCCACATCGAGCGGGTCACCGAGCTGCAAGAACTCTTCCTCACGCGCGTCGGGCTCGACATCGGCAAG
GTGTGGGTCGCGGACGACGGCGCCGCGGTGGCGGTCTGGACCACGCCGGAGAGCGTCGAAGCGGGGGCGG
TGTTCGCCGAGATCGGCCCGCGCATGGCCGAGTTGAGCGGTTCCCGGCTGGCCGCGCAGCAACAGATGGA
AGGCCTCCTGGCGCCGCACCGGCCCAAGGAGCCCGCGTGGTTCCTGGCCACCGTCGGCGTCTCGCCCGAC
CACCAGGGCAAGGGTCTGGGCAGCGCCGTCGTGCTCCCCGGAGTGGAGGCGGCCGAGCGCGCCGGGGTGC
CCGCCTTCCTGGAGACCTCCGCGCCCCGCAACCTCCCCTTCTACGAGCGGCTCGGCTTCACCGTCACCGC
CGACGTCGAGGTGCCCGAAGGACCGCGCACCTGGTGCATGACCCGCAAGCCCGGTGCCTGAAATCAACCT
CTGGATTACAAAATTTGTGGGTAAACTTGTTTATTGCAGCTTATAATGGTTACAAATAAAGCAATAGCAT
CACAAATTTCACAAATAAAGCATTTTTTTCACTGCATTCTAGTTGTGGTTTGTCCAAACTCATCAATGTA
TCTTATCATGTCTGGAATTGACTCAAATGATGTCAATTAGTCTATCAGAAGCTCATCTGGTCTCCCTTCC
GGGGGACAAGACATCCCTGTTTAATATTTAAACAGCAGTGTTCCCAAACTGGGTTCTTATATCCCTTGCT
CTGGTCAACCAGGTTGCAGGGTTTCCTGTCCTCACAGGAACGAAGTCCCTAAAGAAACAGTGGCAGCCAG
GTTTAGCCCCGGAATTGACTGGATTCCTTTTTTAGGGCCCATTGGTATGGCTTTTTCCCCGTATCCCCCC
AGGTGTCTGCAGGCTCAAAGAGCAGCGAGAAGCGTTCAGAGGAAAGCGATCCCGTGCCACCTTCCCCGTG
CCCGGGCTGTCCCCGCACGCTGCCGGCTCGGGGATGCGGGGGGAGCGCCGGACCGGAGCGGAGCCCCGGG
CGGCTCGCTGCTGCCCCCTAGCGGGGGAGGGACGTAATTACATCCCTGGGGGCTTTGGGGGGGGGCTGTC
CCTGATATCTATAACAAGAAAATATATATATAATAAGTTATCACGTAAGTAGAACATGAAATAACAATAT
AATTATCGTATGAGTTAAATCTTAAAAGTCACGTAAAAGATAATCATGCGTCATTTTGACTCACGCGGTC
GTTATAGTTCAAAATCAGTGACACTTACCGCATTGACAAGCACGCCTCACGGGAGCTCCAAGCGGCGACT
GAGATGTCCTAAATGCACAGCGACGGATTCGCGCTATTTAGAAAGAGAGAGCAATATTTCAAGAATGCAT
GCGTCAATTTTACGCAGACTATCTTTCTAGGGTTAATCTAGCTGCATCAGGATCATATCGTCGGGTCTTT
TTTCCGGCTCAGTCATCGCCCAAGCTGGCGCTATCTGGGCATCGGGGAGGAAGAAGCCCGTGCCTTTTCC
CGCGAGGTTGAAGCGGCATGGAAAGAGTTTGCCGAGGATGACTGCTGCTGCATTGACGTTGAGCGAAAAC
GCACGTTTACCATGATGATTCGGGAAGGTGTGGCCATGCACGCCTTTAACGGTGAACTGTTCGTTCAGGC
CACCTGGGATACCAGTTCGTCGCGGCTTTTCCGGACACAGTTCCGGATGGTCAGCCCGAAGCGCATCAGC
AACCCGAACAATACCGGCGACAGCCGGAACTGCCGTGCCGGTGTGCAGATTAATGACAGCGGTGCGGCGC
TGGGATATTACGTCAGCGAGGACGGGTATCCTGGCTGGATGCCGCAGAAATGGACATGGATACCCCGTGA
GTTACCCGGCGGGCGCGCTTGGCGTAATCATGGTCATAGCTGTTTCCTGTGTGAAATTGTTATCCGCTCA
CAATTCCACACAACATACGAGCCGGAAGCATAAAGTGTAAAGCCTGGGGTGCCTAATGAGTGAGCTAACT
CACATTAATTGCGTTGCGCTCACTGCCCGCTTTCCAGTCGGGAAACCTGTCGTGCCAGCTGCATTAATGA
ATCGGCCAACGCGCGGGGAGAGGCGGTTTGCGTATTGGGCGCTCTTCCGCTTCCTCGCTCACTGACTCGC
TGCGCTCGGTCGTTCGGCTGCGGCGAGCGGTATCAGCTCACTCAAAGGCGGTAATACGGTTATCCACAGA
ATCAGGGGATAACGCAGGAAAGAACATGTGAGCAAAAGGCCAGCAAAAGGCCAGGAACCGTAAAAAGGCC
GCGTTGCTGGCGTTTTTCCATAGGCTCCGCCCCCCTGACGAGCATCACAAAAATCGACGCTCAAGTCAGA
GGTGGCGAAACCCGACAGGACTATAAAGATACCAGGCGTTTCCCCCTGGAAGCTCCCTCGTGCGCTCTCC
TGTTCCGACCCTGCCGCTTACCGGATACCTGTCCGCCTTTCTCCCTTCGGGAAGCGTGGCGCTTTCTCAT
AGCTCACGCTGTAGGTATCTCAGTTCGGTGTAGGTCGTTCGCTCCAAGCTGGGCTGTGTGCACGAACCCC
CCGTTCAGCCCGACCGCTGCGCCTTATCCGGTAACTATCGTCTTGAGTCCAACCCGGTAAGACACGACTT
ATCGCCACTGGCAGCAGCCACTGGTAACAGGATTAGCAGAGCGAGGTATGTAGGCGGTGCTACAGAGTTC
TTGAAGTGGTGGCCTAACTACGGCTACACTAGAAGAACAGTATTTGGTATCTGCGCTCTGCTGAAGCCAG
TTACCTTCGGAAAAAGAGTTGGTAGCTCTTGATCCGGCAAACAAACCACCGCTGGTAGCGGTGGTTTTTT
TGTTTGCAAGCAGCAGATTACGCGCAGAAAAAAAGGATCTCAAGAAGATCCTTTGATCTTTTCTACGGGG
TCTGACGCTCAGTGGAACGAAAACTCACGTTAAGGGATTTTGGTCATGAGATTATCAAAAAGGATCTTCA
CCTAGATCCTTTTAAATTAAAAATGAAGTTTTAAATCAATCTAAAGTATATATGAGTAAACTTGGTCTGA
CAGTTACCAATGCTTAATCAGTGAGGCACCTATCTCAGCGATCTGTCTATTTCGTTCATCCATAGTTGCC
TGACTCCCCGTCGTGTAGATAACTACGATACGGGAGGGCTTACCATCTGGCCCCAGTGCTGCAATGATAC
CGCGAGACCCACGCTCACCGGCTCCAGATTTATCAGCAATAAACCAGCCAGCCGGAAGGGCCGAGCGCAG
AAGTGGTCCTGCAACTTTATCCGCCTCCATCCAGTCTATTAATTGTTGCCGGGAAGCTAGAGTAAGTAGT
TCGCCAGTTAATAGTTTGCGCAACGTTGTTGCCATTGCTACAGGCATCGTGGTGTCACGCTCGTCGTTTG
GTATGGCTTCATTCAGCTCCGGTTCCCAACGATCAAGGCGAGTTACATGATCCCCCATGTTGTGCAAAAA
AGCGGTTAGCTCCTTCGGTCCTCCGATCGTTGTCAGAAGTAAGTTGGCCGCAGTGTTATCACTCATGGTT
ATGGCAGCACTGCATAATTCTCTTACTGTCATGCCATCCGTAAGATGCTTTTCTGTGACTGGTGAGTACT
CAACCAAGTCATTCTGAGAATAGTGTATGCGGCGACCGAGTTGCTCTTGCCCGGCGTCAATACGGGATAA
TACCGCGCCACATAGCAGAACTTTAAAAGTGCTCATCATTGGAAAACGTTCTTCGGGGCGAAAACTCTCA
AGGATCTTACCGCTGTTGAGATCCAGTTCGATGTAACCCACTCGTGCACCCAACTGATCTTCAGCATCTT
TTACTTTCACCAGCGTTTCTGGGTGAGCAAAAACAGGAAGGCAAAATGCCGCAAAAAAGGGAATAAGGGC
GACACGGAAATGTTGAATACTCAT
